>Addgene plasmid #74879 | pGWB545 | depositor full sequence | sequence record 162625 | pGWB545 sequence 12741 bps
TTTCACGCCCTTTTAAATATCCGATTATTCTAATAAACGCTCTTTTCTCTTAGGTTTACCCGCCAATATA
TCCTGTCAAACACTGATAGTTTAAACTGAAGGCGGGAAACGACAATCTGATCCAAGCTCAAGCTGCTCTA
GCATTCGCCATTCAGGCTGCGCAACTGTTGGGAAGGGCGATCGGTGCGGGCCTCTTCGCTATTACGCCAG
CTGGCGAAAGGGGGATGTGCTGCAAGGCGATTAAGTTGGGTAACGCCAGGGTTTTCCCAGTCACGACGTT
GTAAAACGACGGCCAGTGCCAAGCTTGCATGCCTGCAGGTCCCCAGATTAGCCTTTTCAATTTCAGAAAG
AATGCTAACCCACAGATGGTTAGAGAGGCTTACGCAGCAGGTCTCATCAAGACGATCTACCCGAGCAATA
ATCTCCAGGAAATCAAATACCTTCCCAAGAAGGTTAAAGATGCAGTCAAAAGATTCAGGACTAACTGCAT
CAAGAACACAGAGAAAGATATATTTCTCAAGATCAGAAGTACTATTCCAGTATGGACGATTCAAGGCTTG
CTTCACAAACCAAGGCAAGTAATAGAGATTGGAGTCTCTAAAAAGGTAGTTCCCACTGAATCAAAGGCCA
TGGAGTCAAAGATTCAAATAGAGGACCTAACAGAACTCGCCGTAAAGACTGGCGAACAGTTCATACAGAG
TCTCTTACGACTCAATGACAAGAAGAAAATCTTCGTCAACATGGTGGAGCACGACACACTTGTCTACTCC
AAAAATATCAAAGATACAGTCTCAGAAGACCAAAGGGCAATTGAGACTTTTCAACAAAGGGTAATATCCG
GAAACCTCCTCGGATTCCATTGCCCAGCTATCTGTCACTTTATTGTGAAGATAGTGGAAAAGGAAGGTGG
CTCCTACAAATGCCATCATTGCGATAAAGGAAAGGCCATCGTTGAAGATGCCTCTGCCGACAGTGGTCCC
AAAGATGGACCCCCACCCACGAGGAGCATCGTGGAAAAAGAAGACGTTCCAACCACGTCTTCAAAGCAAG
TGGATTGATGTGATATCTCCACTGACGTAAGGGATGACGCACAATCCCACTATCCTTCGCAAGACCCTTC
CTCTATATAAGGAAGTTCATTTCATTTGGAGAGAACACGGGGGACTCTAGAATGAGCATGGTGAGCAAGG
GCGAGGAGCTGTTCACCGGGGTGGTGCCCATCCTGGTCGAGCTGGACGGCGACGTAAACGGCCACAAGTT
CAGCGTGTCCGGCGAGGGCGAGGGCGATGCCACCTACGGCAAGCTGACCCTGAAGTTCATCTGCACCACC
GGCAAGCTGCCCGTGCCCTGGCCCACCCTCGTGACCACCCTGACCTGGGGCGTGCAGTGCTTCAGCCGCT
ACCCCGACCACATGAAGCAGCACGACTTCTTCAAGTCCGCCATGCCCGAAGGCTACGTCCAGGAGCGCAC
CATCTTCTTCAAGGACGACGGCAACTACAAGACCCGCGCCGAGGTGAAGTTCGAGGGCGACACCCTGGTG
AACCGCATCGAGCTGAAGGGCATCGACTTCAAGGAGGACGGCAACATCCTGGGGCACAAGCTGGAGTACA
ACTACATCAGCCACAACGTCTATATCACCGCCGACAAGCAGAAGAACGGCATCAAGGCCAACTTCAAGAT
CCGCCACAACATCGAGGACGGCAGCGTGCAGCTCGCCGACCACTACCAGCAGAACACCCCCATCGGCGAC
GGCCCCGTGCTGCTGCCCGACAACCACTACCTGAGCACCCAGTCCGCCCTGAGCAAAGACCCCAACGAGA
AGCGCGATCACATGGTCCTGCTGGAGTTCGTGACCGCCGCCGGGATCACTCTCGGCATGGACGAGCTGTA
CAAGGCTGTTATCACAAGTTTGTACAAAAAAGCTGAACGAGAAACGTAAAATGATATAAATATCAATATA
TTAAATTAGATTTTGCATAAAAAACAGACTACATAATACTGTAAAACACAACATATCCAGTCACTATGGC
GGCCCCTCGAGGCCTCGAGGCCTCGAGGGGCCGCATTAGGCACCCCAGGCTTTACACTTTATGCTTCCGG
CTCGTATAATGTGTGGATTTTGAGTTAGGATCCGTCGAGATTTTCAGGAGCTAAGGAAGCTAAAATGGAG
AAAAAAATCACTGGATATACCACCGTTGATATATCCCAATGGCATCGTAAAGAACATTTTGAGGCATTTC
AGTCAGTTGCTCAATGTACCTATAACCAGACCGTTCAGCTGGATATTACGGCCTTTTTAAAGACCGTAAA
GAAAAATAAGCACAAGTTTTATCCGGCCTTTATTCACATTCTTGCCCGCCTGATGAATGCTCATCCGGAA
TTCCGTATGGCAATGAAAGACGGTGAGCTGGTGATATGGGATAGTGTTCACCCTTGTTACACCGTTTTCC
ATGAGCAAACTGAAACGTTTTCATCGCTCTGGAGTGAATACCACGACGATTTCCGGCAGTTTCTACACAT
ATATTCGCAAGATGTGGCGTGTTACGGTGAAAACCTGGCCTATTTCCCTAAAGGGTTTATTGAGAATATG
TTTTTCGTCTCAGCCAATCCCTGGGTGAGTTTCACCAGTTTTGATTTAAACGTGGCCAATATGGACAACT
TCTTCGCCCCCGTTTTCACCATGGGCAAATATTATACGCAAGGCGACAAGGTGCTGATGCCGCTGGCGAT
TCAGGTTCATCATGCCGTCTGTGATGGCTTCCATGTCGGCAGAATGCTTAATGAATTACAACAGTACTGC
GATGAGTGGCAGGGCGGGGCGTAAACGCGTGGATCCGGCTTACTAAAAGCCAGATAACAGTATGCGTATT
TGCGCGCTGATTTTTGCGGTATAAGAATATATACTGATATGTATACCCGAAGTATGTCAAAAAGAGGTGT
GCTATGAAGCAGCGTATTACAGTGACAGTTGACAGCGACAGCTATCAGTTGCTCAAGGCATATATGATGT
CAATATCTCCGGTCTGGTAAGCACAACCATGCAGAATGAAGCCCGTCGTCTGCGTGCCGAACGCTGGAAA
GCGGAAAATCAGGAAGGGATGGCTGAGGTCGCCCGGTTTATTGAAATGAACGGCTCTTTTGCTGACGAGA
ACAGGGACTGGTGAAATGCAGTTTAAGGTTTACACCTATAAAAGAGAGAGCCGTTATCGTCTGTTTGTGG
ATGTACAGAGTGATATTATTGACACGCCCGGGCGACGGATGGTGATCCCCCTGGCCAGTGCACGTCTGCT
GTCAGATAAAGTCTCCCGTGAACTTTACCCGGTGGTGCATATCGGGGATGAAAGCTGGCGCATGATGACC
ACCGATATGGCCAGTGTGCCGGTCTCCGTTATCGGGGAAGAAGTGGCTGATCTCAGCCACCGCGAAAATG
ACATCAAAAACGCCATTAACCTGATGTTCTGGGGAATATAAATGTCAGGCTCCCTTATACACAGCCAGTC
TGCAGGTCGACCATAGTGACTGGATATGTTGTGTTTTACAGTATTATGTAGTCTGTTTTTTATGCAAAAT
CTAATTTAATATATTGATATTTATATCATTTTACGTTTCTCGTTCAGCTTTCTTGTACAAAGTGGTGATA
ACCTAGAGCTCGAATTTCCCCGATCGTTCAAACATTTGGCAATAAAGTTTCTTAAGATTGAATCCTGTTG
CCGGTCTTGCGATGATTATCATATAATTTCTGTTGAATTACGTTAAGCATGTAATAATTAACATGTAATG
CATGACGTTATTTATGAGATGGGTTTTTATGATTAGAGTCCCGCAATTATACATTTAATACGCGATAGAA
AACAAAATATAGCGCGCAAACTAGGATAAATTATCGCGCGCGGTGTCATCTATGTTACTAGATCGGGAAT
TGGTTCCGGAACCAATTCGTAATCATGGTCATAGCTGTTTCCTGTGTGAAATTGTTATCCGCTCACAATT
CCACACAACATACGAGCCGGAAGCATAAAGTGTAAAGCCTGGGGTGCCTAATGAGTGAGCTAACTCACAT
TAGGCTGAATTAGGCGCGCCTATTTCTATTAATTCCCGATCTAGTAACATAGATGACACCGCGCGCGATA
ATTTATCCTAGTTTGCGCGCTATATTTTGTTTTCTATCGCGTATTAAATGTATAATTGCGGGACTCTAAT
CATAAAAACCCATCTCATAAATAACGTCATGCATTACATGTTAATTATTACATGCTTAACGTAATTCAAC
AGAAATTATATGATAATCATCGCAAGACCGGCAACAGGATTCAATCTTAAGAAACTTTATTGCCAAATGT
TTGAACGATCGGGGAAATTCGGGGGATCGATCCCGCGAACTGTGGACGAGAACTGTGCCACCAAGCGTAA
GGCCGTTCTCTCGCATTTGCCTTGCTAGGCTCGCGCGAGTTGCTGGCTGAGGCGTTCTCGAAATCAGCTC
TTGTTCGGTCGGCATCTACTCTATTCCTTTGCCCTCGGACGAGTGCTGGGGCGTCGGTTTCCACTATCGG
CGAGTACTTCTACACAGCCATCGGTCCAGACGGCCGCGCTTCTGCGGGCGATTTGTGTACGCCCGACAGT
CCCGGCTCCGGATCGGACGATTGCGTCGCATCGACCCTGCGCCCAAGCTGCATCATCGAAATTGCCGTCA
ACCAAGCTCTGATAGAGTTGGTCAAGACCAATGCGGAGCATATACGCCCGGAGCCGCGGCGATCCTGCAA
GCTCCGGATGCCTCCGCTCGAAGTAGCGCGTCTGCTGCTCCATACAAGCCAACCACGGCCTCCAGAAGAA
GATGTTGGCGACCTCGTATTGGGAATCCCCGAACATCGCCTCGCTCCAGTCAATGACCGCTGTTATGCGG
CCATTGTCCGTCAGGACATTGTTGGAGCCGAAATCCGCGTGCACGAGGTGCCGGACTTCGGGGCAGTCCT
CGGCCCAAAGCATCAGCTCATCGAGAGCCTGCGCGACGGACGCACTGACGGTGTCGTCCATCACAGTTTG
CCAGTGATACACATGGGGATCAGCAATCGCGCATATGAAATCACGCCATGTAGTGTATTGACCGATTCCT
TGCGGTCCGAATGGGCCGAACCCGCTCGTCTGGCTAAGATCGGCCGCAGCGATCGCATCCATGGCCTCCG
CGACCGGCTGCAGAACAGCGGGCAGTTCGGTTTCAGGCAGGTCTTGCAACGTGACACCCTGTGCACGGCG
GGAGATGCAATAGGTCAGGCTCTCGCTGAATGCCCCAATGTCAAGCACTTCCGGAATCGGGAGCGCGGCC
GATGCAAAGTGCCGATAAACATAACGATCTTTGTAGAAACCATCGGCGCAGCTATTTACCCGCAGGACAT
ATCCACGCCCTCCTACATCGAAGCTGAAAGCACGAGATTCTTCGCCCTCCGAGAGCTGCATCAGGTCGGA
GACGCTGTCGAACTTTTCGATCAGAAACTTCTCGACAGACGTCGCGGTGAGTTCAGGCTTTTTCATATCT
TATTGCCCCCCGGGATCAGATCTGGATTGAGAGTGAATATGAGACTCTAATTGGATACCGAGGGGAATTT
ATGGAACGTCAGTGGAGCATTTTTGACAAGAAATATTTGCTAGCTGATAGTGACCTTAGGCGACTTTTGA
ACGCGCAATAATGGTTTCTGACGTATGTGCTTAGCTCATTAAACTCCAGAAACCCGCGGCTGAGTGGCTC
CTTCAACGTTGCGGTTCTGTCAGTTCCAAACGTAAAACGGCTTGTCCCGCGTCATCGGCGGGGGTCATAA
CGTGACTCCCTTAATTCTCCGCTCATGATCTTGATCCCCTGCGCCATCAGATCCTTGGCGGCAAGAAAGC
CATCCAGTTTACTTTGCAGGGCTTCCCAACCTTACCAGAGGGCGCCCCAGCTGGCAATTCCGGTTCGCTT
GCTGTCCATAAAACCGCCCAGTCTAGCTATCGCCATGTAAGCCCACTGCAAGCTACCTGCTTTCTCTTTG
CGCTTGCGTTTTCCCTTGTCCAGATAGCCCAGTAGCTGACATTCATCCGGGGTCAGCACCGTTTCTGCGG
ACTGGCTTTCTACGTGTTCCGCTTCCTTTAGCAGCCCTTGCGCCCTGAGTGCTTGCGGCAGCGTGAAGCT
GATCCGTCGAGATTAATAGAAATAAATTCAGCCTAATTCGGCGTTAATTCAGTACATTAAAAACGTCCGC
AATGTGTTATTAAGTTGTCTAAGCGTCAATTTGTTTACACCACAATATATCCTGCCACCAGCCAGCCAAC
AGCTCCCCGACCGGCAGCTCGGCACAAAATCACCACTCGATACAGGCAGCCCATCAGTCCGGGACGGCGT
CAGCGGGAGAGCCGTTGTAAGGCGGCAGACTTTGCTCATGTTACCGATGCTATTCGGAAGAACGGCAACT
AAGCTGCCGGGTTTGAAACACGGATGATCTCGCGGAGGGTAGCATGTTGATTGTAACGATGACAGAGCGT
TGCTGCCTGTGATCAATTCGGGCACGAACCCAGTGGACATAAGCCTGTTCGGTTCGTAAGCTGTAATGCA
AGTAGCGTATGCGCTCACGCAACTGGTCCAGAACCTTGACCGAACGCAGCGGTGGTAACGGCGCAGTGGC
GGTTTTCATGGCTTGTTATGACTGTTTTTTTGGGGTACAGTCTATGCCTCGGGCATCCAAGCAGCAAGCG
CGTTACGCCGTGGGTCGATGTTTGATGTTATGGAGCAGCAACGATGTTACGCAGCAGGGCAGTCGCCCTA
AAACAAAGTTAAACATCATGGGGGAAGCGGTGATCGCCGAAGTATCGACTCAACTATCAGAGGTAGTTGG
CGTCATCGAGCGCCATCTCGAACCGACGTTGCTGGCCGTACATTTGTACGGCTCCGCAGTGGATGGCGGC
CTGAAGCCACACAGTGATATTGATTTGCTGGTTACGGTGACCGTAAGGCTTGATGAAACAACGCGGCGAG
CTTTGATCAACGACCTTTTGGAAACTTCGGCTTCCCCTGGAGAGAGCGAGATTCTCCGCGCTGTAGAAGT
CACCATTGTTGTGCACGACGACATCATTCCGTGGCGTTATCCAGCTAAGCGCGAACTGCAATTTGGAGAA
TGGCAGCGCAATGACATTCTTGCAGGTATCTTCGAGCCAGCCACGATCGACATTGATCTGGCTATCTTGC
TGACAAAAGCAAGAGAACATAGCGTTGCCTTGGTAGGTCCAGCGGCGGAGGAACTCTTTGATCCGGTTCC
TGAACAGGATCTATTTGAGGCGCTAAATGAAACCTTAACGCTATGGAACTCGCCGCCCGACTGGGCTGGC
GATGAGCGAAATGTAGTGCTTACGTTGTCCCGCATTTGGTACAGCGCAGTAACCGGCAAAATCGCGCCGA
AGGATGTCGCTGCCGACTGGGCAATGGAGCGCCTGCCGGCCCAGTATCAGCCCGTCATACTTGAAGCTAG
ACAGGCTTATCTTGGACAAGAAGAAGATCGCTTGGCCTCGCGCGCAGATCAGTTGGAAGAATTTGTCCAC
TACGTGAAAGGCGAGATCACCAAGGTAGTCGGCAAATAATGTCTAGCTAGAAATTCGTTCAAGCCGACGC
CGCTTCGCGGCGCGGCTTAACTCAAGCGTTAGATGCACTAAGCACATAATTGCTCACAGCCAAACTATCA
GGTCAAGTCTGCTTTTATTATTTTTAAGCGTGCATAATAAGCCCTACACAAATTGGGAGATATATCATGC
ATGACCAAAATCCCTTAACGTGAGTTTTCGTTCCACTGAGCGTCAGACCCCGTAGAAAAGATCAAAGGAT
CTTCTTGAGATCCTTTTTTTCTGCGCGTAATCTGCTGCTTGCAAACAAAAAAACCACCGCTACCAGCGGT
GGTTTGTTTGCCGGATCAAGAGCTACCAACTCTTTTTCCGAAGGTAACTGGCTTCAGCAGAGCGCAGATA
CCAAATACTGTCCTTCTAGTGTAGCCGTAGTTAGGCCACCACTTCAAGAACTCTGTAGCACCGCCTACAT
ACCTCGCTCTGCTAATCCTGTTACCAGTGGCTGCTGCCAGTGGCGATAAGTCGTGTCTTACCGGGTTGGA
CTCAAGACGATAGTTACCGGATAAGGCGCAGCGGTCGGGCTGAACGGGGGGTTCGTGCACACAGCCCAGC
TTGGAGCGAACGACCTACACCGAACTGAGATACCTACAGCGTGAGCTATGAGAAAGCGCCACGCTTCCCG
AAGGGAGAAAGGCGGACAGGTATCCGGTAAGCGGCAGGGTCGGAACAGGAGAGCGCACGAGGGAGCTTCC
AGGGGGAAACGCCTGGTATCTTTATAGTCCTGTCGGGTTTCGCCACCTCTGACTTGAGCGTCGATTTTTG
TGATGCTCGTCAGGGGGGCGGAGCCTATGGAAAAACGCCAGCAACGCGGCCTTTTTACGGTTCCTGGCCT
TTTGCTGGCCTTTTGCTCACATGTTCTTTCCTGCGTTATCCCCTGATTCTGTGGATAACCGTATTACCGC
CTTTGAGTGAGCTGATACCGCTCGCCGCAGCCGAACGACCGAGCGCAGCGAGTCAGTGAGCGAGGAAGCG
GAAGAGCGCCTGATGCGGTATTTTCTCCTTACGCATCTGTGCGGTATTTCACACCGCATATGGTGCACTC
TCAGTACAATCTGCTCTGATGCCGCATAGTTAAGCCAGTATACACTCCGCTATCGCTACGTGACTGGGTC
ATGGCTGCGCCCCGACACCCGCCAACACCCGCTGACGCGCCCTGACGGGCTTGTCTGCTCCCGGCATCCG
CTTACAGACAAGCTGTGACCGTCTCCGGGAGCTGCATGTGTCAGAGGTTTTCACCGTCATCACCGAAACG
CGCGAGGCAGGGTGCCTTGATGTGGGCGCCGGCGGTCGAGTGGCGACGGCGCGGCTTGTCCGCGCCCTGG
TAGATTGCCTGGCCGTAGGCCAGCCATTTTTGAGCGGCCAGCGGCCGCGATAGGCCGACGCGAAGCGGCG
GGGCGTAGGGAGCGCAGCGACCGAAGGGTAGGCGCTTTTTGCAGCTCTTCGGCTGTGCGCTGGCCAGACA
GTTATGCACAGGCCAGGCGGGTTTTAAGAGTTTTAATAAGTTTTAAAGAGTTTTAGGCGGAAAAATCGCC
TTTTTTCTCTTTTATATCAGTCACTTACATGTGTGACCGGTTCCCAATGTACGGCTTTGGGTTCCCAATG
TACGGGTTCCGGTTCCCAATGTACGGCTTTGGGTTCCCAATGTACGTGCTATCCACAGGAAAGAGACCTT
TTCGACCTTTTTCCCCTGCTAGGGCAATTTGCCCTAGCATCTGCTCCGTACATTAGGAACCGGCGGATGC
TTCGCCCTCGATCAGGTTGCGGTAGCGCATGACTAGGATCGGGCCAGCCTGCCCCGCCTCCTCCTTCAAA
TCGTACTCCGGCAGGTCATTTGACCCGATCAGCTTGCGCACGGTGAAACAGAACTTCTTGAACTCTCCGG
CGCTGCCACTGCGTTCGTAGATCGTCTTGAACAACCATCTGGCTTCTGCCTTGCCTGCGGCGCGGCGTGC
CAGGCGGTAGAGAAAACGGCCGATGCCGGGATCGATCAAAAAGTAATCGGGGTGAACCGTCAGCACGTCC
GGGTTCTTGCCTTCTGTGATCTCGCGGTACATCCAATCAGCTAGCTCGATCTCGATGTACTCCGGCCGCC
CGGTTTCGCTCTTTACGATCTTGTAGCGGCTAATCAAGGCTTCACCCTCGGATACCGTCACCAGGCGGCC
GTTCTTGGCCTTCTTCGTACGCTGCATGGCAACGTGCGTGGTGTTTAACCGAATGCAGGTTTCTACCAGG
TCGTCTTTCTGCTTTCCGCCATCGGCTCGCCGGCAGAACTTGAGTACGTCCGCAACGTGTGGACGGAACA
CGCGGCCGGGCTTGTCTCCCTTCCCTTCCCGGTATCGGTTCATGGATTCGGTTAGATGGGAAACCGCCAT
CAGTACCAGGTCGTAATCCCACACACTGGCCATGCCGGCCGGCCCTGCGGAAACCTCTACGTGCCCGTCT
GGAAGCTCGTAGCGGATCACCTCGCCAGCTCGTCGGTCACGCTTCGACAGACGGAAAACGGCCACGTCCA
TGATGCTGCGACTATCGCGGGTGCCCACGTCATAGAGCATCGGAACGAAAAAATCTGGTTGCTCGTCGCC
CTTGGGCGGCTTCCTAATCGACGGCGCACCGGCTGCCGGCGGTTGCCGGGATTCTTTGCGGATTCGATCA
GCGGCCGCTTGCCACGATTCACCGGGGCGTGCTTCTGCCTCGATGCGTTGCCGCTGGGCGGCCTGCGCGG
CCTTCAACTTCTCCACCAGGTCATCACCCAGCGCCGCGCCGATTTGTACCGGGCCGGATGGTTTGCGACC
GCTCACGCCGATTCCTCGGGCTTGGGGGTTCCAGTGCCATTGCAGGGCCGGCAGACAACCCAGCCGCTTA
CGCCTGGCCAACCGCCCGTTCCTCCACACATGGGGCATTCCACGGCGTCGGTGCCTGGTTGTTCTTGATT
TTCCATGCCGCCTCCTTTAGCCGCTAAAATTCATCTACTCATTTATTCATTTGCTCATTTACTCTGGTAG
CTGCGCGATGTATTCAGATAGCAGCTCGGTAATGGTCTTGCCTTGGCGTACCGCGTACATCTTCAGCTTG
GTGTGATCCTCCGCCGGCAACTGAAAGTTGACCCGCTTCATGGCTGGCGTGTCTGCCAGGCTGGCCAACG
TTGCAGCCTTGCTGCTGCGTGCGCTCGGACGGCCGGCACTTAGCGTGTTTGTGCTTTTGCTCATTTTCTC
TTTACCTCATTAACTCAAATGAGTTTTGATTTAATTTCAGCGGCCAGCGCCTGGACCTCGCGGGCAGCGT
CGCCCTCGGGTTCTGATTCAAGAACGGTTGTGCCGGCGGCGGCAGTGCCTGGGTAGCTCACGCGCTGCGT
GATACGGGACTCAAGAATGGGCAGCTCGTACCCGGCCAGCGCCTCGGCAACCTCACCGCCGATGCGCGTG
CCTTTGATCGCCCGCGACACGACAAAGGCCGCTTGTAGCCTTCCATCCGTGACCTCAATGCGCTGCTTAA
CCAGCTCCACCAGGTCGGCGGTGGCCCATATGTCGTAAGGGCTTGGCTGCACCGGAATCAGCACGAAGTC
GGCTGCCTTGATCGCGGACACAGCCAAGTCCGCCGCCTGGGGCGCTCCGTCGATCACTACGAAGTCGCGC
CGGCCGATGGCCTTCACGTCGCGGTCAATCGTCGGGCGGTCGATGCCGACAACGGTTAGCGGTTGATCTT
CCCGCACGGCCGCCCAATCGCGGGCACTGCCCTGGGGATCGGAATCGACTAACAGAACATCGGCCCCGGC
GAGTTGCAGGGCGCGGGCTAGATGGGTTGCGATGGTCGTCTTGCCTGACCCGCCTTTCTGGTTAAGTACA
GCGATAACCTTCATGCGTTCCCCTTGCGTATTTGTTTATTTACTCATCGCATCATATACGCAGCGACCGC
ATGACGCAAGCTGTTTTACTCAAATACACATCACCTTTTTAGACGGCGGCGCTCGGTTTCTTCAGCGGCC
AAGCTGGCCGGCCAGGCCGCCAGCTTGGCATCAGACAAACCGGCCAGGATTTCATGCAGCCGCACGGTTG
AGACGTGCGCGGGCGGCTCGAACACGTACCCGGCCGCGATCATCTCCGCCTCGATCTCTTCGGTAATGAA
AAACGGTTCGTCCTGGCCGTCCTGGTGCGGTTTCATGCTTGTTCCTCTTGGCGTTCATTCTCGGCGGCCG
CCAGGGCGTCGGCCTCGGTCAATGCGTCCTCACGGAAGGCACCGCGCCGCCTGGCCTCGGTGGGCGTCAC
TTCCTCGCTGCGCTCAAGTGCGCGGTACAGGGTCGAGCGATGCACGCCAAGCAGTGCAGCCGCCTCTTTC
ACGGTGCGGCCTTCCTGGTCGATCAGCTCGCGGGCGTGCGCGATCTGTGCCGGGGTGAGGGTAGGGCGGG
GGCCAAACTTCACGCCTCGGGCCTTGGCGGCCTCGCGCCCGCTCCGGGTGCGGTCGATGATTAGGGAACG
CTCGAACTCGGCAATGCCGGCGAACACGGTCAACACCATGCGGCCGGCCGGCGTGGTGGTGTCGGCCCAC
GGCTCTGCCAGGCTACGCAGGCCCGCGCCGGCCTCCTGGATGCGCTCGGCAATGTCCAGTAGGTCGCGGG
TGCTGCGGGCCAGGCGGTCTAGCCTGGTCACTGTCACAACGTCGCCAGGGCGTAGGTGGTCAAGCATCCT
GGCCAGCTCCGGGCGGTCGCGCCTGGTGCCGGTGATCTTCTCGGAAAACAGCTTGGTGCAGCCGGCCGCG
TGCAGTTCGGCCCGTTGGTTGGTCAAGTCCTGGTCGTCGGTGCTGACGCGGGCATAGCCCAGCAGGCCAG
CGGCGGCGCTCTTGTTCATGGCGTAATGTCTCCGGTTCTAGTCGCAAGTATTCTACTTTATGCGACTAAA
ACACGCGACAAGAAAACGCCAGGAAAAGGGCAGGGCGGCAGCCTGTCGCGTAACTTAGGACTTGTGCGAC
ATGTCGTTTTCAGAAGACGGCTGCACTGAACGTCAGAAGCCGACTGCACTATAGCAGCGGAGGGGTTGGA
TCAAAGTACTTTGATCCCGAGGGGAACCCTGTGGTTGGCATGCACATACAAATGGACGAACGGATAAACC
T
Features (pLannotate 1.2.2; 31 found; start..end, strand, type, name):
     54..78      -  misc_feature   RB T-DNA repeat: right border repeat from nopaline C58 T-DNA
    144..298     -  CDS            lacZα (fragment): LacZα fragment of β-galactosidase; lacZ fragment
    301..321     -  misc_feature   MCS (fragment): pUC18/19 multiple cloning site
    812..1153    +  promoter       CaMV 35S promoter: strong constitutive promoter from cauliflower mosaic virus
   1178..1894    +  CDS            ECFP: ECFP is a basic (constitutively fluorescent) cyan fluorescent protein published in 1996, derived from Aequorea victoria. It has low acid sensitivity.
   1904..2028    +  protein_bind   attR1: mutant version of attR; recombination site for the Gateway® LR reaction LR Clonase™
   2081..2111    +  promoter       lac UV5 promoter: E. coli lac promoter with an "up" mutation
   2135..2164    +  promoter       cat promoter (fragment): promoter of the E. coli cat gene encoding chloramphenicol acetyltransferase
   2165..2824    +  CDS            CmR: chloramphenicol acetyltransferase; cat; confers resistance to chloramphenicol
   3003..3161    +  CDS            ccdA (fragment): CCDA_ECO57 - Also known as H, letA. Experimental evidence at protein level: Swiss-Prot protein existence level 1. Antitoxin component of a type II toxin-antitoxin (TA) system which inhibits the post-segregational killing (PSK) of plasmid-free cells, also referred to as a plasmid addiction system. Binds to and blocks the activity of CcdB; will also remove bound CcdB protein from the CcdB-GyrA complex by forming a CcdA-CcdB complex, a process termed rejuvenation. Functions as a transcriptional corepressor for the ccdAB operon, repression also requires CcdB (By similarity). From Escherichia coli
   3166..3468    +  CDS            ccdB: CCDB_ECOLI - Also known as G, letB, letD. Experimental evidence at protein level: Swiss-Prot protein existence level 1. Toxic component of a type II toxin-antitoxin (TA) system, functioning in plasmid maintainence. Responsible for the post- segregational killing (PSK) of plasmid-free cells, also referred to as a plasmid addiction system. Half-life of over 2 hours. Cell killing by CcdB is accompanied by filamentation, defects in chromosome and plasmid segregation, defects in cell division, formation of anucleate cells, decreased DNA synthesis and plasmid loss. Interferes with the activity of DN
   3512..3636    -  protein_bind   attR2: mutant version of attR; recombination site for the Gateway® LR reaction LR Clonase™
   3662..3914    +  terminator     NOS terminator: nopaline synthase terminator and poly(A) signal
   3970..3992    -  protein_bind   lac operator (fragment): The lac repressor binds to the lac operator to inhibit transcription in E. coli. This inhibition can be relieved by adding lactose or isopropyl-β-D-thiogalactopyranoside (IPTG). lac repressor encoded by lacI
   3996..4026    -  promoter       lac promoter: promoter for the E. coli lac operon
   4041..4062    -  protein_bind   CAP binding site: CAP binding activates transcription in the presence of cAMP. E. coli catabolite activator protein
   4098..4350    -  terminator     NOS terminator: nopaline synthase terminator and poly(A) signal
   4501..5526    -  CDS            HygR: aminoglycoside phosphotransferase from E. coli; aph(4)-Ia; confers resistance to hygromycin
   5578..5757    -  promoter       NOS promoter: nopaline synthase promoter
   5837..6166    -  CDS            tnpA (fragment): TN5P_ECOLX - Also known as tnp. Experimental evidence at protein level: Swiss-Prot protein existence level 1. Mediates transposition of transposon Tn5 by a 'cut and paste' mechanism. First, the monomeric transposase binds the 19 bp inverted DNA repeats flanking the transposon. Then, dimerization of the DNA- bound transposase creates a synaptic DNA complex. After nicking of the first DNA strand, excision of the transposon proceeds through a series of intermediates. The transposase then mediates the insertion of the transposon at a new site by strand transfer. The activity of the wild- type tran
   6263..6287    -  misc_feature   LB T-DNA repeat: left border repeat from nopaline C58 T-DNA
   6546..6569    +  promoter       Pc promoter (fragment): intI1 (promoter lies within the coding sequence); class 1 integron promoter
   6745..6801    +  CDS            GmR (fragment): gentamycin acetyltransferase; aacC1; confers resistance to gentamycin
   6812..7599    +  CDS            SmR (fragment): aminoglycoside adenylyltransferase (Murphy, 1985); aadA; confers resistance to spectinomycin and streptomycin
   7845..8433    +  rep_origin     ori: high-copy-number ColE1/pMB1/pBR322/pUC origin of replication
   8619..8759    -  misc_feature   bom: basis of mobility region from pBR322
   8861..8900    -  CDS            rop (fragment): Rop protein, which maintains plasmids at low copy number; rop
   9103..9297    -  rep_origin     pVS1 oriV: origin of replication for the Pseudomonas plasmid pVS1 (Heeb et al., 2000)
   9363..10436   -  CDS            pVS1 RepA: replication protein from the Pseudomonas plasmid pVS1 (Heeb et al., 2000)
  10865..11494   -  CDS            pVS1 StaA: stability protein from the Pseudomonas plasmid pVS1 (Heeb et al., 2000)
  12054..12455   -  CDS            Y4CG_SINFN (fragment): Protein inferred from homology: Swiss-Prot protein existence level 3. From Sinorhizobium fredii (strain NBRC 101917 / NGR234).
