[The description below was written by a language model from this plasmid's Addgene catalogue record and pLannotate feature annotations shown in this document.]
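Description:
pGWB545 is an empty Gateway-compatible binary vector for plant expression, built on the pPZP221 backbone and designed for Agrobacterium-mediated T-DNA transfer. Its backbone carries two replication systems: a high-copy ColE1/pMB1-type origin with the pBR322 bom site for propagation in E. coli, and the pVS1 oriV with RepA and StaA for replication and stable maintenance in Agrobacterium. Bacterial selection relies on an aadA spectinomycin/streptomycin resistance gene outside the T-DNA. While the Gateway cassette is intact, the plasmid also confers chloramphenicol resistance and must be grown in a ccdB-tolerant strain.

Between the nopaline-type right and left border repeats, a CaMV 35S promoter drives an ECFP coding sequence followed directly by an attR1–CmR–ccdB–attR2 destination cassette and a NOS terminator. An LR recombination with an entry clone replaces the chloramphenicol resistance and ccdB toxin genes with the gene of interest. This places the gene downstream of ECFP, so the expressed protein carries the cyan fluorescent protein at its N-terminus under strong constitutive transcription. Loss of ccdB provides counter-selection against unrecombined vector in ordinary E. coli strains. Also within the T-DNA, near the left border, is a NOS promoter–hygromycin phosphotransferase–NOS terminator cassette. According to the record it replaced the original gentamycin marker of pPZP221, and it allows hygromycin selection of transformed plant cells. Small fragments of lacZα, the lac promoter region, a Tn5 transposase and the gentamycin resistance gene are annotated, apparently remnants of earlier construction steps.

The vector is used to generate ECFP fusion constructs for transgenic plants, for example to follow the expression or subcellular localisation of a protein.
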