Addgene plasmid #74879: pGWB545
Purpose: (Empty Backbone) Gateway cloning compatible binary vector for N-terminal fusion with eCFP (CaMV35S promoter).
Depositing lab: Tsuyoshi Nakagawa. Depositing organization: Shimane University. Publication: Improved Gateway binary vectors: high-performance vectors for creation of fusion constructs in transgenic analysis of plants. Nakagawa T, Suzuki T, Murata S, Nakamura S, Hino T, Maeo K, Tabata R, Kawai T, Tanaka K, Niwa Y, Watanabe Y, Nakamura K, Kimura T, Ishiguro S. Biosci Biotechnol Biochem. 2007 Aug;71(8):2095-100. Epub 2007 Aug 7. 10.1271/bbb.70216 PubMed 17690442.
Backbone
  Vector backbone: pPZP221
  Backbone manufacturer: Hajdukiewicz P., Svab Z. and Maliga P.
  Backbone size (bp): 8500
  Modifications to backbone: gentamycin-resistant marker was removed and hygromycin-resistant marker (NOS promoter:HPT:NOS terminator) was inserted
  Vector type: Plant Expression
  Promoter: CaMV35S
  Selectable markers: Hygromycin
Growth in bacteria
  Bacterial resistance: Chloramphenicol and Spectinomycin, 25 & 50 μg/mL
  Growth temperature: 37°C
  Growth strain: ccdB Survival
  Copy number: High Copy
Gene/Insert
  Cloning method: Gateway Cloning
Terms and licenses: Academic/Nonprofit Terms; Industry Terms: Not Available to Industry
How to cite: pGWB545 was a gift from Tsuyoshi Nakagawa (Addgene plasmid # 74879 ; http://n2t.net/addgene:74879 ; RRID:Addgene_74879)
