>Addgene plasmid #74879 | pGWB545 | addgene partial sequence | sequence record 153212 | ccdB-Fwd 5'-GCATGATGACCACCGATATG-3'
GGGGAATATAAATGTCAGGCTCCCTTATACACAGCCAGTCTGCAGGTCGACCATAGTGACTGGATATGTT
GTGTTTTACAGTATTATGTAGTCTGTTTTTTATGCAAAATCTAATTTAATATATTGATATTTATATCATT
TTACGTTTCTCGTTCA
