>Addgene plasmid #74879 | pGWB545 | addgene partial sequence | sequence record 162624 | CAT-R 5'-GCAACTGACTGAAATGCCTC-3'
GGTATATCCAGTGATTTTTTTCTCCATTTTAGCTTCCTTAGCTCCTGAAAATCTCGACGGATCCTAACTC
AAAATCCACACATTATACGAGCCGGAAGCATAAAGTGTAAAGCCTGGGGTGCCTAATGCGGCCCCTCGAG
GCCTCGAGGCCTCGAGGGGCCGCCATAGTGACTGGATATGTTGTGTTTTACAGTATTATGTAGTCTGTTT
TTTATGCAAAATCTAATTTAATATATTGATATTTATATCATTTTACGTTTCTCGTTCAGCTTTTTTGTAC
AAACTTGTGATAACAGCCTTGTACAGCTCGTCCATGCCGAGAGTGATCCCGGCGGCGGTCACGAACTCCA
